>Addgene plasmid #217262 | pMV-hAT-17_Croc | addgene full sequence | sequence record 443579 | Addgene NGS Result
CCTTGCTAAGATATATTTCTCTAACTATTCAGTTGGTCTACTAAAAGATACCAGATTAGATTGACCCAAA
GAACCTTGTCTGCCAGTGCCACGTCCTTAGACCAACACCCCTAGCACCTGTCCCCGGTCAGGCGACAGGC
GGGCACATCTAAGCCCCAGGGCTGGGGCTGGCAGGGAGAGTTCTCTGGCAGCTGCTGGAGAAGAAGCTCC
TGCAGGAAAGGAAAGAAAGGCTCTGTGACAGTTTGGCTGCCTGAGATGCTGCTGGTGCTACTGTGCTGCT
TACTATTTTACCTGTTGTTATTTAAAGTGGTGGACCGGGCTGAGGCTGTAGGGGAGGAGGAGACCTCATT
GGGGCACACTACCGTGTCGTGTAGAGGCCCCAGCGCCAGTGAGGGCGCGCCTTAACACACACACAAAGTC
ACACATGTCACGAGTTTTGCTTGTCAGCAGCTTGAGGTGCAGTTTCCCAGAAACCCCTGCACCTATCTCC
TTGAAACTTGGCAGGCTTCGTGGCCTCAGCAGGGGCTACCATCCCTGCTGTTTTCATCCGAATCAGGCAA
GAAATGACAAAGTTATAGGCAGTTTCGTGATTCCCCATTATAGCCTATGGGCGAAACGTCGAAACAGCGT
CGAAACAGCGAAACAGTTTCGACGAAACGAAACGGAACGAAACTCGAAACGAAACACTGTCCCGTCGAAA
CGGCGAAACGGAAGTCGAAACGAAACGGTGCTGTTTCGCACAGCCCTACTGTATAGGGGCCCAGAGACGG
AGTCACTGCCAACCGAGACGGTCATAGCTGTTTCCTGTGTGCCGCTTCCTCGCTCACTGACTCGCTGCGC
TCGGTCGTTCGGCTGCGGCGAGCGGTATCAGCTCACTCAAAGGCGGTAATACGGTTACCCACAGAATCAG
GGGATAACGCAGGAAAGAACATGTGAGCAAAAGGCCAGCAAAAGGCCAGGAACCGTAAAAAGGCCGCGTT
GCTGGCGTTTTTCCATAGGCTCCGCCCCCCTGACGAGCATCACAAAAATCGACGCTCAAGTCAGAGGTGG
CGAAACCCGACAGGACTATAAAGATACCAGGCGTTTCCCCCTGGAAGCTCCCTCGTGCGCTCTCCTGTTC
CGACCCTGCCGCTTACCGGATACCTGTCCGCCTTTCTCCCTTCGGGAAGCGTGGCGCTTTCTCATAGCTC
ACGCTGTAGGTATCTCAGTTCGGTGTAGGTCGTTCGCTCCAAGCTGGGCTGTGTGCACGAACCCCCCGTT
CAGCCCGACCGCTGCGCCTTATCCGGTAACTATCGTCTTGAGTCCAACCCGGTAAGACACGACTTATCGC
CACTGGCAGCAGCCACTGGTAACAGGATTAGCAGAGCGAGGTATGTAGGCGGTGCTACAGAGTTCTTGAA
GTGGTGGCCTAACTACGGCTACACTAGAAGAACAGTATTTGGTATCTGCGCTCTGCTGAAGCCAGTTACC
TTCGGAAAAAGAGTTGGTAGCTCTTGATCCGGCAAACAAACCACCGCTGGTAGCGGTGGTTTTTTTGTTT
GCAAGCAGCAGATTACGCGCAGAAAAAAAGGATCTCAAGAAGATCCTTTGATCTTTTCTACGGGGTCTGA
CGCTCAGTGGAACGAAAACTCACGTTAAGGGATTTTGGTCATGAGATTATCAAAAAGGATCTTCACCTAG
ATCCTTTTAAATTAAAAATGAAGTTTTAAATCAATCTAAAGTATATATGAGTAAACTTGGTCTGACAGTT
ACCAATGCTTAATCAGTGAGGCACCTATCTCAGCGATCTGTCTCTTTCGTTCATCCATAGTTGCCTGACT
CCCCGTCGTGTAGATAACTACGATACGGGAGGGCTTACCATCTGGCCCCAGTGCTGCAATAATACCGCGG
GACCCACGCTCACCGGCTCCAGATTTATCAGCAATAAACCAGCCAGCCGGAAGGGCCGAGCGCAGAAGTG
GTCCTGCAACTTTATCCGCCTCCATCCAGTCTATTAATTGTTGCCGGGAAGCTAGAGTAAGTAGTTCGCC
AGTTAATAGTTTGCGCAACGTTGTTGCCATCGCTACAGGCATCGTGGTATCACGCTCGTCGTTTGGTATG
GCTTCATTCAGCTCCGGTTCCCAACGATCAAGGCGAGTTACATGATCCCCCATGTTGCGCAAAAAAGCGG
TTAGCTCCTTCGGTCCTCCGATCGTTGTCAGAAGTAAGTTGGCCGCCGTGTTATCACTCATGGTTATGGC
AGCACTACATAATTCTCTTACTGTCATGCCATCCGTAAGATGCTTTTCTGTGACTGGTGAGTACTCAACC
AAGTCATTCTGAGAATAGTGTATGCGGCGACCGAGTTGCTCTTGCCCGGCGTCAATACGGGATAATACCG
CGCCACATAGCAGAACTTTAAAAGTGCTCATCATTGGAAAACGTTCTTCGGGGCGAAAACTCTCAAGGAT
CTTACCGCTGTTGAGATCCAGTTCGATGTAACCCACTCGTGCACCCAACTGATCTTCAGCATCTTTTACT
TTCACCAGCGTTTCTGGGTGAGCAAAAACAGGAAGGCAAAATGCCGCAAAAAAGGGAATAAGGGCGACAC
GGAAATGTTGAATACTCATACTCTTCCTTTTTCAATATTATTGAAGCATTTATCAGGGTTATTGTCTCAT
GAGCGGATACATATTTGAATGTATTTAGAAAAATAAACAAATAGGGGTTCCGCGCACATTTCCCCGAAAA
GTGCCACCTGACGTCTAAGAAACCATTATTATCATGACATTAACCTATAAAAATAGGCGTATCACGAGGC
CCTTTCGTTGTAAAACGACGGCCAGTCGAACCACGCAATGCGTCTCGATCCGCAGTGTCTTGCGTCTCTC
AATTGCTGTATAGTAGGGCTGTGCGAAATTTCGCCGGCTGTTTCGTTTCGACGCTGTTTCGACTCGTTTC
GAGCTCGAAACAGCGAAATCGAAACGAAACGAAGGGCTTCGAAACAGCCTCGAAACGAAACGAGGGCAGT
CGAAACGTTTCGAAAGTTTCGAAACGTTTCGAGTTTCGAAGCTGAAGCTGGGCTTGCTTGCAGGGAAACA
GAAAGTAAGGAGAGGGAGGGGGAAGAGGGGGGAAGGACTGCTCTGATATTGACTGTGTAGCTGGCCAGTG
ACTGTGATCCTTCCCTGAGGTCCCTTCCAATCCCAGTGCTCTGGGGGAGGGATGGAAAAACAGCATAAAA
AGCAGCATTGTTTGAACTGAGCTGCTTTCTGCCTTGGGGTCAGTTACTGAGCTGTGTCTTCCAGCAGCTC
AGCAGCGTCAGACAACAAAGGCTACCATTCATTTCCTACTTGCTAGCCTAGCAAGTGGGATTCATCAATA
CCTTTTGCTTTCTTTCTATACCCTTTTATTTTATTATTATATTCATTCATTATTCCTTTCAATTTATTCC
TCCCCCAAAATCCTCTTTTTGTTTTTGTTAGTCTATTTCGATTCTTTTCCCCCAGAAAAGAAATCTGTGC
TTTCTCTCACAGTGTGCATTCCATTCACTGTGCAGGGAAGCACAGCATAATTATATTGCATATTATAATA
TAGAATTTATACAGGAACACATACATACATTTATATATTTTATTATTTATTACATAAATACATACATACA
TACATACATACATTACATAAATACACATACATATATTATCTACATATATTACATAAATCAGATTACATTA
CAGAAGAACACACAGATTTTCCAGCACACCAAGGCAAAGACAAGACACTATGAAACACACCATGAAGCGC
GCTGGAAAGGCAGCTGGCAAGCCTTCAGGGAGGGGCGGAAGAGGGGGTAGAGGGAGAGCTGTAAGTTCCC
CCCCCCCCCCAAACTGAGACGCAGCCTCTTTCCTACAACAAGCAGGCATGAGGCTTCCACTAGTACAGGC
AGCAAGGAGAGGGGAGCAGTGCCAGTGCCACTGCCTGTGCCTGAGTCTGCATCCCCTCCAAGAGCACCAG
CCATAACCCCCCCCCACCACCACCACGACAACAAGCAGCACCAGCACCAGCACCGGTGCTAGCAATTCTA
CCGGGTAGGGGAGGCGCTTTTCCCAAGGCAGTCTGGAGCATGCGCTTTAGCAGCCCCGCTGGGCACTTGG
CGCTACACAAGTGGCCTCTGGCCTCGCACACATTCCACATCCACCGGTAGGCGCCAACCGGCTCCGTTCT
TTGGTGGCCCCTTCGCGCCACCTTCTACTCCTCCCCTAGTCAGGAAGTTCCCCCCCGCCCCGCAGCTCGC
GTCGTGCAGGACGTGACAAATGGAAGTAGCACGTCTCACTAGTCTCGTGCAGATGGACAGCACCGCTGAG
CAATGGAAGCGGGTAGGCCTTTGGGGCAGCGGCCAATAGCAGCTTTGCTCCTTCGCTTTCTGGGCTCAGA
GGCTGGGAAGGGGTGGGTCCGGGGGCGGGCTCAGGGGCGGGCTCAGGGGCGGGGCGGGCGCCCGAAGGTC
CTCCGGAGGCCCGGCATTCTGCACGCTTCAAAAGCGCACGTCTGCCGCGCTGTTCTCCTCTTCCTCATCT
CCGGGCCTTTCGACCTGCAGCCAACGCCACCATGGGGACCGAGTACAAGCCCACGGTGCGCCTCGCCACC
CGCGACGACGTCCCCCGGGCCGTACGCACCCTCGCCGCCGCGTTCGCCGACTACCCCGCCACGCGCCACA
CCGTCGACCCGGACCGCCACATCGAGCGGGTCACCGAGCTGCAAGAACTCTTCCTCACGCGCGTCGGGCT
CGACATCGGCAAGGTGTGGGTCGCGGACGACGGCGCCGCGGTGGCGGTCTGGACCACGCCGGAGAGCGTC
GAAGCGGGGGCGGTGTTCGCCGAGATCGGCCCGCGCATGGCCGAGTTGAGCGGTTCCCGGCTGGCCGCGC
AGCAACAGATGGAAGGCCTCCTGGCGCCGCACCGGCCCAAGGAGCCCGCGTGGTTCCTGGCCACCGTCGG
CGTCTCGCCCGACCACCAGGGCAAGGGTCTGGGCAGCGCCGTCGTGCTCCCCGGAGTGGAGGCGGCCGAG
CGCGCCGGGGTGCCCGCCTTCCTGGAGACCTCCGCGCCCCGCAACCTCCCCTTCTACGAGCGGCTCGGCT
TCACCGTCACCGCCGACGTCGAGGTGCCCGAAGGACCGCGCACCTGGTGCATGACCCGCAAGCCCGGTGC
CATCGATGCCACTAACTTCTCCCTGTTGAAACAAGCAGGGGATGTCGAAGAGAATCCCGGGCCAATGGTG
AGCAAGGGCGAGGAGCTGTTCACCGGGGTGGTGCCCATCCTGGTCGAGCTGGACGGCGACGTAAACGGCC
ACAAGTTCAGCGTGTCCGGCGAGGGCGAGGGCGATGCCACCTACGGCAAGCTGACCCTGAAGTTCATCTG
CACCACCGGCAAGCTGCCCGTGCCCTGGCCCACCCTCGTGACCACCCTGACCTACGGCGTGCAGTGCTTC
AGCCGCTACCCCGACCACATGAAGCAGCACGACTTCTTCAAGTCCGCCATGCCCGAAGGCTACGTCCAGG
AGCGCACCATCTTCTTCAAGGACGACGGCAACTACAAGACCCGCGCCGAGGTGAAGTTCGAGGGCGACAC
CCTGGTGAACCGCATCGAGCTGAAGGGCATCGACTTCAAGGAGGACGGCAACATCCTGGGGCACAAGCTG
GAGTACAACTACAACAGCCACAACGTCTATATCATGGCCGACAAGCAGAAGAACGGCATCAAGGTGAACT
TCAAGATCCGCCACAACATCGAGGACGGCAGCGTGCAGCTCGCCGACCACTACCAGCAGAACACCCCCAT
CGGCGACGGCCCCGTGCTGCTGCCCGACAACCACTACCTGAGCACCCAGTCCGCCCTGAGCAAAGACCCC
AACGAGAAGCGCGATCACATGGTCCTGCTGGAGTTCGTGACCGCCGCCGGGATCACTCTCGGCATGGACG
AGCTGTACAAGTAATTAATTAAGCTCGCTGATCAGCCTCGACTGTGCCTTCTAGTTGCCAGCCATCTGTT
GTTTGCCCCTCCCCCGTGCCTTCCTTGACCCTGGAAGGTGCCACTCCCACTGTCCTTTCCTAATAAAATG
AGGAAATTGCATCGCATTGTCTGAGTAGGTGTCATTCTATTCTGGGGGGTGGGGTGGGGCAGGACAGCAA
GGGGGAGGATTGGGAAGACAATAGCAGGCATGCTGGGGATGCGGTGGGCTCTATGGCTTCTGAGGCGCGC
CCTCGAGGTGCCACCCTCCTCACTCCGTCCGCACCTATTTCCTTTTTTCATTTTTTAAAAACCATTTAAT
GCCCCGCTCTCAGAGCTGGAGGGGGCACTCACTGCATCACCAGCCAGCAGGGGAAGAACATGTCCCTGCT
GAGCTCCCGTGCCAGGACGAACTTGGAGGTATGGGCTGGGGCTATGGGGAAGGAGGAGGCCCCAGGTCCT
GGGCATGACCACTAAAACTGCACTCTGCCAGGGTCGGGAGGCCTGGTGGGACTGCCGGCGGCGCGGCAGC
CCCAGGAAATGCCAGGACCGAGGATCCCCCTGGTGAAAGGCGGGTAGGAGGCGCCATAACCTCCAGCCAC
CACACGCACGCACACAGTCCTGGCTGGGGAAAGCCCAGACCCGTCACGTCTTTGACAGGCCTGAGGCTTG
CTGGTTGCAGTGGAGTTGTGAGGCTCCAGGTGAGCTCAGCTTAGCTGCCTGGGATGCCAGC
Features (pLannotate 1.2.2; 8 found; start..end, strand, type, name):
    990..1578    -  rep_origin     ori: high-copy-number ColE1/pMB1/pBR322/pUC origin of replication
   1749..2609    -  CDS            AmpR: β-lactamase; bla; confers resistance to ampicillin, carbenicillin, and related antibiotics
   2610..2714    -  promoter       AmpR promoter: bla
   2806..2826    -  CDS            lacZα (fragment): LacZα fragment of β-galactosidase; lacZ fragment
   4063..4562    +  promoter       PGK promoter: mouse phosphoglycerate kinase 1 promoter
   4587..5181    +  CDS            PuroR (fragment): puromycin N-acetyltransferase; pac from Streptomyces alboniger; confers resistance to puromycin
   5245..5964    +  CDS            EGFP: the original enhanced GFP (Yang et al., 1996) mammalian codon-optimized
   5992..6216    +  polyA_signal   bGH poly(A) signal: bovine growth hormone polyadenylation signal
