[The description below was written by a language model from this plasmid's Addgene catalogue record and pLannotate feature annotations shown in this document.]
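Description:
pMV-hAT-17_Croc is the donor plasmid for the hAT-17_Croc DNA transposon, a member of the hAT superfamily, built on the pQLL backbone and catalogued as a mammalian expression vector. It comes from a survey that tested a large panel of DNA transposons for activity in human cells. The recorded insert is the synthetic terminal inverted repeats (TIRs) of hAT-17_Croc, the end sequences a cognate transposase recognises in order to excise the intervening DNA and integrate it into a genome. The automated annotation of the 6.7 kb sequence does not label the TIRs themselves, so their exact positions relative to the other features cannot be read from the table. No transposase gene is annotated either, so the enzyme is presumably supplied from a separate helper construct.

The annotated mammalian cassette consists of the mouse PGK promoter followed by a puromycin N-acetyltransferase coding sequence (called as a near-full-length fragment), then EGFP, and a bovine growth hormone polyadenylation signal. The short gap between PuroR and EGFP suggests the two are co-expressed from a single transcript through a linker or self-cleaving peptide, but the record does not identify that element. In a donor design of this type the cassette would normally lie between the TIRs as cargo, so that stable puromycin resistance and green fluorescence report transposition into the host genome.

For propagation in E. coli the plasmid carries a ColE1/pUC-type origin and the β-lactamase gene with its own promoter for ampicillin selection. The annotation describes the origin as high-copy, whereas the catalogue lists the plasmid as low copy. A small lacZα remnant from the cloning backbone is also detected.
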