Addgene plasmid #217262: pMV-hAT-17_Croc
Purpose: Donor plasmid of hAT-17_Croc Transposon
Depositing lab: Yong E Zhang. Depositing organization: Institute of Zoology, Chinese Academy of Sciences. Publication: Heterologous survey of 130 DNA transposons in human cells highlights their functional divergence and expands the genome engineering toolbox. Zhang T, Tan S, Tang N, Li Y, Zhang C, Sun J, Guo Y, Gao H, Cai Y, Sun W, Wang C, Fu L, Ma H, Wu Y, Hu X, Zhang X, Gee P, Yan W, Zhao Y, Chen Q, Guo B, Wang H, Zhang YE. Cell. 2024 Jul 11;187(14):3741-3760.e30. doi: 10.1016/j.cell.2024.05.007. Epub 2024 Jun 5. PubMed 38843831.
Backbone
  Vector backbone: pQLL
  Vector type: Mammalian Expression
Growth in bacteria
  Bacterial resistance: Ampicillin, 100 μg/mL
  Growth temperature: 37°C
  Growth strain: DH5alpha
  Copy number: Low Copy
Gene/Insert
  Gene/Insert name: TIRs of hAT-17_Croc transposon
  Species: Synthetic
  Cloning method: Restriction Enzyme; 5′ cloning site Unknown (unknown if destroyed); 3′ cloning site Unknown (unknown if destroyed)
Terms and licenses: Academic/Nonprofit Terms; Industry Terms: Not Available to Industry
How to cite: pMV-hAT-17_Croc was a gift from Yong E Zhang (Addgene plasmid # 217262 ; http://n2t.net/addgene:217262 ; RRID:Addgene_217262)
